Addgene plasmid #81522: pDONR223_SCEL_p.S10Y
Purpose: Gateway Donor vector containing SCEL ,part of the Target Accelerator Plasmid Collection.
Depositing lab: Jesse Boehm & William Hahn & David Root. Depositing organization: Broad Institute. Publication: Systematic Functional Interrogation of Rare Cancer Variants Identifies Oncogenic Alleles. Kim E, Ilic N, Shrestha Y, Zou L, Kamburov A, Zhu C, Yang X, Lubonja R, Tran N, Nguyen C, Lawrence MS, Piccioni F, Bagul M, Doench JG, Chouinard CR, Wu X, Hogstrom L, Natoli T, Tamayo P, Horn H, Corsello SM, Lage K, Root DE, Subramanian A, Golub TR, Getz G, Boehm JS, Hahn WC. Cancer Discov. 2016 Jul;6(7):714-26. doi: 10.1158/2159-8290.CD-16-0160. Epub 2016 May 4. PubMed 27147599.
Backbone
  Vector backbone: pDONR223
  Backbone manufacturer: Invitrogen
  Backbone size w/o insert (bp): 2790
  Vector type: Gateway Entry vector
Growth in bacteria
  Bacterial resistance: Spectinomycin, 50 μg/mL
  Growth temperature: 37°C
  Growth strain: DH5alpha
  Copy number: High Copy
Gene/Insert
  Gene/Insert name: SCEL (alt name: NM_003843.3)
  Species: H. sapiens (human)
  Mutation: S10Y; M124V; P201T
  Entrez Gene: SCEL
  Promoter: None
  Cloning method: Gateway Cloning
  Sequencing primers: 5′ M13pUC-fwd; 3′ M13-Rev
Terms and licenses: Academic/Nonprofit Terms; Industry Terms: Not Available to Industry
Depositor comments: Open state: NO stop codon immediately follows insert
How to cite: pDONR223_SCEL_p.S10Y was a gift from Jesse Boehm & William Hahn & David Root (Addgene plasmid # 81522 ; http://n2t.net/addgene:81522 ; RRID:Addgene_81522)
