[The description below was written by a language model from this plasmid's Addgene catalogue record and pLannotate feature annotations shown in this document.]
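Description:
pDONR223_SCEL_p.S10Y is a Gateway entry clone built on the Invitrogen pDONR223 backbone and carrying a variant open reading frame of human SCEL (sciellin, reference transcript NM_003843.3). It belongs to the Target Accelerator Plasmid Collection, a set of cancer-associated alleles assembled for systematic functional testing of rare variants. The sequenced plasmid is about 4.8 kb. It replicates in E. coli from a high-copy ColE1/pUC-type origin and is selected with spectinomycin through the aadA (SmR) aminoglycoside adenylyltransferase gene. The short Pc promoter and gentamicin-resistance fragments annotated upstream of aadA appear to be remnants of the integron-derived cassette that supplies this marker.

The roughly 2 kb SCEL coding sequence sits between two attL recombination sites. The annotation software labels these attL3 and attL2, although the first would ordinarily be expected to be attL1 in this backbone. These sites allow the ORF to be moved by an LR Clonase reaction into any compatible destination vector. The record lists three amino-acid changes: S10Y, which names the clone, plus M124V and P201T. The insert is in the "open" configuration, with no stop codon directly after it, so it can be fused to C-terminal tags supplied by a destination vector.

No promoter drives the insert in this plasmid. The rrnB T1 and T2 terminators upstream insulate it from read-through transcription, and a T7 promoter lies just outside the downstream attL site, pointing back toward the insert. Small lacI and lacZα fragments are backbone remnants. The construct is a shuttle and storage clone rather than an expression vector, and its typical use is generating SCEL variant expression constructs for functional assays.
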