Features (pLannotate 1.2.2; 12 found; start..end, strand, type, name):
    121..213     +  CDS            lacI (fragment): lac repressor; lacI; The lac repressor binds to the lac operator to inhibit transcription in E. coli. This inhibition can be relieved by adding lactose or isopropyl-β-D-thiogalactopyranoside (IPTG).
    268..295     -  terminator     rrnB T2 terminator: transcription terminator T2 from the E. coli rrnB gene
    427..470     +  terminator     rrnB T1 terminator: Escherichia coli rrnB; transcription terminator T1 from the E. coli rrnB gene
    517..553     -  CDS            lacZα (fragment): LacZα fragment of β-galactosidase; lacZ fragment
    570..665     +  protein_bind   attL3: mutant version of attL; recombination site for the Gateway® LR reaction LR Clonase™
    671..2674    +  CDS            SCEL: SCEL_HUMAN - Experimental evidence at protein level: Swiss-Prot protein existence level 1. May function in the assembly or regulation of proteins in the cornified envelope. The LIM domain may be involved in homotypic or heterotypic associations and may function to localize sciellin to the cornified envelope. From Homo sapiens (Human).
   2676..2775    -  protein_bind   attL2: mutant version of attL; recombination site for the Gateway® LR reaction LR Clonase™
   2793..2811    -  promoter       T7 promoter: promoter for bacteriophage T7 RNA polymerase
   3001..3024    +  promoter       Pc promoter (fragment): intI1 (promoter lies within the coding sequence); class 1 integron promoter
   3200..3256    +  CDS            GmR (fragment): gentamycin acetyltransferase; aacC1; confers resistance to gentamycin
   3263..4054    +  CDS            SmR: aminoglycoside adenylyltransferase (Murphy, 1985); aadA; confers resistance to spectinomycin and streptomycin
   4147..4735    +  rep_origin     ori: high-copy-number ColE1/pMB1/pBR322/pUC origin of replication
>Addgene plasmid #81522 | pDONR223_SCEL_p.S10Y | addgene full sequence | sequence record 168677 | Addgene NGS Result
CTTTCCTGCGTTATCCCCTGATTCTGTGGATAACCGTATTACCGCCTTTGAGTGAGCTGATACCGCTCGC
CGCAGCCGAACGACCGAGCGCAGCGAGTCAGTGAGCGAGGAAGCGGAAGAGCGCCCAATACGCAAACCGC
CTCTCCCCGCGCGTTGGCCGATTCATTAATGCAGCTGGCACGACAGGTTTCCCGACTGGAAAGCGGGCAG
TGAGCGCAACGCAATTAATACGCGTACCGCTAGCCAGGAAGAGTTTGTAGAAACGCAAAAAGGCCATCCG
TCAGGATGGCCTTCTGCTTAGTTTGATGCCTGGCAGTTTATGGCGGGCGTCCTGCCCGCCACCCTCCGGG
CCGTTGCTTCACAACGTTCAAATCCGCTCCCGGCGGATTTGTCCTACTCAGGAGAGCGTTCACCGACAAA
CAACAGATAAAACGAAAGGCCCAGTCTTCCGACTGAGCCTTTCGTTTTATTTGATGCCTGGCAGTTCCCT
ACTCTCGCGTTAACGCTAGCATGGATGTTTTCCCAGTCACGACGTTGTAAAACGACGGCCAGTCTTAAGC
TCGGGCCCCAAATAATGATTTTATTTTGACTGATAGTGACCTGTTCGTTGCAACAAATTGATGAGCAATG
CTTTTTTATAATGACAACTTTGTACAAAAAAGTTGGCACCATGTCCAATGTTACCTTGAGAAAAATGTAT
CCCACAGGAAATGAGATGAAGAGCACCACTCAGGGAACCACACGGAAGCAGCAGGATTTTCACGAGGTGA
ACAAAAGAAGAACTTTCTTACAGGATAACAGTTGGATAAAGAAACGCCCTGAAGAAGAAAAAGATGAAAA
TTACGGTAGGGTGGTGCTCAACCGACATAATTCCCATGATGCATTGGACAGGAAAGTAAATGAGAGAGAT
GTGCCAAAAGCTACAATTAGTCGGTACAGTTCTGATGACACTTTGGACAGGATCTCAGACAGAAATGATG
CTGCTAAAACATATAAGGCCAATACCTTGGATAACCAACTAACCAATAGGAGCATGTCCGTGTTTAGATC
ACTGGAAGTAACAAAGTTGCAACCTGGCGGTTCATTGAATGCCAACACCTCCAACACCATAGCATCCACT
TCTGCTACTACTCCTGTAAAGAAGAAGAGGCAGTCCTGGTTTCCACCGCCCCCTCCAGGTTACAATGCCT
CTTCGAGCACAGGAACCAGGAGACGGGAACCAGGTGTTCACCCTCCAATACCTCCAAAGCCCAGTTCTCC
TGTTTCTTCTACTAACCAGCTGAGACAGGATAATAGGCAGATACATCCACCTAAACCAGGTGTATATACA
GAAACCAACAGATCTGCTGAAAGAAATATAAGTGAAGAATTGGATAATCTCATCAAAATGAACAAAAGCT
TGAATAGGAATCAAGGTCTTGATAGTCTCTTCAGAGCAAATCCAAAGGTAGAAGAAAGAGAGAAAAGAGC
CAAAAGCCTTGAAAGTCTCATCTATATGAGTACCCGGACAGATAAAGATGGCAAAGGAATCCAAAGCCTT
GGAAGTCCGATTAAAGTTAATCAAAGGACTGACAAAAATGAGAAAGGAAGACAAAATCTCGAATCTGTTG
CTAAAGTGAATGCCAGGATGAATAAAACGAGCAGAAGAAGTGAAGACCTTGATAATGCTACTGAAGTAAA
TCCCAAAGGACATGAAAATACCACTGGAAAAAAAGACCTTGATGGGCTTATTAAAGTGGATCCTGAAACA
AATAAAAATATTACGAGGGGCCAGAGCCTTGATAATCTCATCAAAGTGACCCCTGAAGTAAAGAGAAGTA
ACCAAGGTTCCAAAGACCTTAATAACTTCATCAAAGTGTATCCAGGAACAGAAAAAAGTACTGAAGGGGG
CCAAAGTCTCGACAGCCTCATTAAAGTGACTCCTGAAAGAAACAGAACTAACCAAGGGAACCAAGACTTG
GAAAATCTTATCAAAGTGATCCCTTCAGCAAACAAAAGCAGTGAACAAGGTCTTGATGAACATATTAATG
TCAGCCCCAAAGCTGTCAAAAACACTGATGGAAAACAAGATCTTGATAAACTCATCAAGGTGAATCCTGA
AATTTTCACAAACAACCAAAGAAACCAAGATCTTGCTAACCTCATCAAAGTAAATCCTGCAGTAATCAGA
AACAATCAGAGCCAAGACTTGGACAATCTTATTAAAGTGAAACCTTCAGCTCTTAGAAACACTAATCGAG
ACCAGAACCTGGAAAATTTAATTGAAGTAAATTCTCATGTGTCTGAAAACAAGAATGGAAGCTCTAACAC
TGGAGCAAAGCAGGCAGGACCACAGGATACTGTTGTGTACACAAGGACATATGTGGAGAATAGTAAATCA
CCCAAGGATGGATATCAGGAGAATATCTCTGGAAAATACATACAAACTGTTTATTCAACTTCTGATAGGT
CTGTCATTGAAAGAGATATGTGCACTTACTGCCGAAAACCCTTGGGTGTAGAAACTAAAATGATTTTAGA
TGAATTACAAATTTGCTGCCATTCTACTTGCTTTAAGTGTGAAATATGCAAGCAGCCTTTGGAAAATCTA
CAAGCGGGTGATAGTATTTGGATTTATAGACAGACAATACACTGTGAACCTTGCTACTCTAAAATTATGG
CAAAGTGGATTCCATACCCAACTTTCTTGTACAAAGTTGGCATTATAAGAAAGCATTGCTTATCAATTTG
TTGCAACGAACAGGTCACTATCAGTCAAAATAAAATCATTATTTGCCATCCAGCTGATATCCCCTATAGT
GAGTCGTATTACATGGTCATAGCTGTTTCCTGGCAGCTCTGGCCCGTGTCTCAAAATCTCTGATGTTACA
TTGCACAAGATAAAAATATATCATCATGCCTCCTCTAGACCAGCCAGGACAGAAATGCCTCGACTTCGCT
GCTACCCAAGGTTGCCGGGTGACGCACACCGTGGAAACGGATGAAGGCACGAACCCAGTGGACATAAGCC
TGTTCGGTTCGTAAGCTGTAATGCAAGTAGCGTATGCGCTCACGCAACTGGTCCAGAACCTTGACCGAAC
GCAGCGGTGGTAACGGCGCAGTGGCGGTTTTCATGGCTTGTTATGACTGTTTTTTTGGGGTACAGTCTAT
GCCTCGGGCATCCAAGCAGCAAGCGCGTTACGCCGTGGGTCGATGTTTGATGTTATGGAGCAGCAACGAT
GTTACGCAGCAGGGCAGTCGCCCTAAAACAAAGTTAAACATTATGAGGGAAGCGGTGATCGCCGAAGTAT
CGACTCAACTATCAGAGGTAGTTGGCGTCATCGAGCGCCATCTCGAACCGACGTTGCTGGCCGTACATTT
GTACGGCTCCGCAGTGGATGGCGGCCTGAAGCCACACAGTGATATTGATTTGCTGGTTACGGTGACCGTA
AGGCTTGATGAAACAACGCGGCGAGCTTTGATCAACGACCTTTTGGAAACTTCGGCTTCCCCTGGAGAGA
GCGAGATTCTCCGCGCTGTAGAAGTCACCATTGTTGTGCACGACGACATCATTCCGTGGCGTTATCCAGC
TAAGCGCGAACTGCAATTTGGAGAATGGCAGCGCAATGACATTCTTGCAGGTATCTTCGAGCCAGCCACG
ATCGACATTGATCTGGCTATCTTGCTGACAAAAGCAAGAGAACATAGCGTTGCCTTGGTAGGTCCAGCGG
CGGAGGAACTCTTTGATCCGGTTCCTGAACAGGATCTATTTGAGGCGCTAAATGAAACCTTAACGCTATG
GAACTCGCCGCCCGACTGGGCTGGCGATGAGCGAAATGTAGTGCTTACGTTGTCCCGCATTTGGTACAGC
GCAGTAACCGGCAAAATCGCGCCGAAGGATGTCGCTGCCGACTGGGCAATGGAGCGCCTGCCGGCCCAGT
ATCAGCCCGTCATACTTGAAGCTAGACAGGCTTATCTTGGACAAGAAGAAGATCGCTTGGCCTCGCGCGC
AGATCAGTTGGAAGAATTTGTCCACTACGTGAAAGGCGAGATCACCAAGGTAGTCGGCAAATAACCCTCG
AGCCACCCATGACCAAAATCCCTTAACGTGAGTTACGCGTCGTTCCACTGAGCGTCAGACCCCGTAGAAA
AGATCAAAGGATCTTCTTGAGATCCTTTTTTTCTGCGCGTAATCTGCTGCTTGCAAACAAAAAAACCACC
GCTACCAGCGGTGGTTTGTTTGCCGGATCAAGAGCTACCAACTCTTTTTCCGAAGGTAACTGGCTTCAGC
AGAGCGCAGATACCAAATACTGTTCTTCTAGTGTAGCCGTAGTTAGGCCACCACTTCAAGAACTCTGTAG
CACCGCCTACATACCTCGCTCTGCTAATCCTGTTACCAGTGGCTGCTGCCAGTGGCGATAAGTCGTGTCT
TACCGGGTTGGACTCAAGACGATAGTTACCGGATAAGGCGCAGCGGTCGGGCTGAACGGGGGGTTCGTGC
ACACAGCCCAGCTTGGAGCGAACGACCTACACCGAACTGAGATACCTACAGCGTGAGCTATGAGAAAGCG
CCACGCTTCCCGAAGGGAGAAAGGCGGACAGGTATCCGGTAAGCGGCAGGGTCGGAACAGGAGAGCGCAC
GAGGGAGCTTCCAGGGGGAAACGCCTGGTATCTTTATAGTCCTGTCGGGTTTCGCCACCTCTGACTTGAG
CGTCGATTTTTGTGATGCTCGTCAGGGGGGCGGAGCCTATGGAAAAACGCCAGCAACGCGGCCTTTTTAC
GGTTCCTGGCCTTTTGCTGGCCTTTTGCTCACATGTT
