>Addgene plasmid #81522 | pDONR223_SCEL_p.S10Y | depositor partial sequence | sequence record 154841 | Insert sequence
ATGTCCAATGTTACCTTGAGAAAAATGTATCCCACAGGAAATGAGATGAAGAGCACCACTCAGGGAACCA
CACGGAAGCAGCAGGATTTTCACGAGGTGAACAAAAGAAGAACTTTCTTACAGGATAACAGTTGGATAAA
GAAACGCCCTGAAGAAGAAAAAGATGAAAATTACGGTAGGGTGGTGCTCAACCGACATAATTCCCATGAT
GCATTGGACAGGAAAGTAAATGAGAGAGATGTGCCAAAAGCTACAATTAGTCGGTACAGTTCTGATGACA
CTTTGGACAGGATCTCAGACAGAAATGATGCTGCTAAAACATATAAGGCCAATACCTTGGATAACCAACT
AACCAATAGGAGCATGTCCGTGTTTAGATCACTGGAAGTAACAAAGTTGCAACCTGGCGGTTCATTGAAT
GCCAACACCTCCAACACCATAGCATCCACTTCTGCTACTACTCCTGTAAAGAAGAAGAGGCAGTCCTGGT
TTCCACCGCCCCCTCCAGGTTACAATGCCTCTTCGAGCACAGGAACCAGGAGACGGGAACCAGGTGTTCA
CCCTCCAATACCTCCAAAGCCCAGTTCTCCTGTTTCTTCTACTAACCAGCTGAGACAGGATAATAGGCAG
ATACATCCACCTAAACCAGGTGTATATACAGAAACCAACAGATCTGCTGAAAGAAATATAAGTGAAGAAT
TGGATAATCTCATCAAAATGAACAAAAGCTTGAATAGGAATCAAGGTCTTGATAGTCTCTTCAGAGCAAA
TCCAAAGGTAGAAGAAAGAGAGAAAAGAGCCAAAAGCCTTGAAAGTCTCATCTATATGAGTACCCGGACA
GATAAAGATGGCAAAGGAATCCAAAGCCTTGGAAGTCCGATTAAAGTTAATCAAAGGACTGACAAAAATG
AGAAAGGAAGACAAAATCTCGAATCTGTTGCTAAAGTGAATGCCAGGATGAATAAAACGAGCAGAAGAAG
TGAAGACCTTGATAATGCTACTGAAGTAAATCCCAAAGGACATGAAAATACCACTGGAAAAAAAGACCTT
GATGGGCTTATTAAAGTGGATCCTGAAACAAATAAAAATATTACGAGGGGCCAGAGCCTTGATAATCTCA
TCAAAGTGACCCCTGAAGTAAAGAGAAGTAACCAAGGTTCCAAAGACCTTAATAACTTCATCAAAGTGTA
TCCAGGAACAGAAAAAAGTACTGAAGGGGGCCAAAGTCTCGACAGCCTCATTAAAGTGACTCCTGAAAGA
AACAGAACTAACCAAGGGAACCAAGACTTGGAAAATCTTATCAAAGTGATCCCTTCAGCAAACAAAAGCA
GTGAACAAGGTCTTGATGAACATATTAATGTCAGCCCCAAAGCTGTCAAAAACACTGATGGAAAACAAGA
TCTTGATAAACTCATCAAGGTGAATCCTGAAATTTTCACAAACAACCAAAGAAACCAAGATCTTGCTAAC
CTCATCAAAGTAAATCCTGCAGTAATCAGAAACAATCAGAGCCAAGACTTGGACAATCTTATTAAAGTGA
AACCTTCAGCTCTTAGAAACACTAATCGAGACCAGAACCTGGAAAATTTAATTGAAGTAAATTCTCATGT
GTCTGAAAACAAGAATGGAAGCTCTAACACTGGAGCAAAGCAGGCAGGACCACAGGATACTGTTGTGTAC
ACAAGGACATATGTGGAGAATAGTAAATCACCCAAGGATGGATATCAGGAGAATATCTCTGGAAAATACA
TACAAACTGTTTATTCAACTTCTGATAGGTCTGTCATTGAAAGAGATATGTGCACTTACTGCCGAAAACC
CTTGGGTGTAGAAACTAAAATGATTTTAGATGAATTACAAATTTGCTGCCATTCTACTTGCTTTAAGTGT
GAAATATGCAAGCAGCCTTTGGAAAATCTACAAGCGGGTGATAGTATTTGGATTTATAGACAGACAATAC
ACTGTGAACCTTGCTACTCTAAAATTATGGCAAAGTGGATTCCA
