>Addgene plasmid #81522 | pDONR223_SCEL_p.S10Y | addgene partial sequence | sequence record 156560 | M13-F20 5'-TGTAAAACGACGGCCAGT-3'
TTCGTTGCAACAAATTGATGAGCAATGCTTTTTTATAATGACAACTTTGTACAAAAAAGTTGGCACCATG
TCCAATGTTACCTTGAGAAAAATGTATCCCACAGGAAATGAGATGAAGAGCACCACTCAGGGAACCACAC
GGAAGCAGCAGGATTTTCACGAGGTGAACAAAAGAAGAACTTTCTTACAGGATAACAGTTGGATAAAGAA
ACGCCCTGAAGAAGAAAAAGATGAAAATTACGGTAGGGTGGTGCTCAACCGACATAATTCCCATGATGCA
TTGGACAGGAAAGTAAATGAGAGAGATGTGCCAAAAGCTACAATTAGTCGGTACAGTTCTGATGACACTT
TGGACAGGATCTCAGACAGAAATGATGCTGCTAAAACATATAAGGCCAATACCTTGGATAACCAACTAAC
CAATAGGAGCATGTCCGTGTTTAGATCACTGGAAGTAACAAAGTTGCAACCTGGCGGTTCATTGAATGCC
AACACCTCCAACACCATAGCATCCACTTCTGCTACTACTCCTGTAAAGAAGAAGAGGCAGTCCTGGTTTC
CACCGCCCCCTCCAGGTTACAATGCCTCTTCGAGCACAGGAACCAGGAGACGGGAACCAGGTGTTCACCC
TCCAATACCTCCAAAGCCCAGTTCTCCTGTTTCTTCTACTAACCAGCTGAGACAGGATAATAGGCAGATA
CATCCACCTAAACCAGGTGTATATACAGAAACCAACAGATCTGCTGAAAGAAATATAAGTGAAGAATTGG
ATAATCTCATCAAAATGAACAAAAGCTTGAATAGGAATCAAGGTCTTGATAGTCTCTTCAGAGCAAATCC
AAAGGTAGAAGAAAGAGAGAAAAGAGCCAAAAGCCTTGAAAGTCTCATCTATATGAGTACCCGGACAGAT
AAAGATGGCAAAGGAATCCAAAGCCTTGGAAGTCCGATTAAAGTTAATCAAAGGACTGACAAAAATGAGA
AAGGAAGACAAAATCTCGAATCT
